Addgene plasmid #43132: I-GGGC
Depositing lab: Chad Cowan & Kiran Musunuru. Depositing organization: Harvard University. Publication: A TALEN Genome-Editing System for Generating Human Stem Cell-Based Disease Models. Ding Q, Lee YK, Schaefer EA, Peters DT, Veres A, Kim K, Kuperwasser N, Motola DL, Meissner TB, Hendriks WT, Trevisan M, Gupta RM, Moisan A, Banks E, Friesen M, Schinzel RT, Xia F, Tang A, Xia Y, Figueroa E, Wann A, Ahfeldt T, Daheron L, Zhang F, Rubin LL, Peng LF, Chung RT, Musunuru K, Cowan CA. Cell Stem Cell. 2012 Dec 12. pii: S1934-5909(12)00645-5. doi: 10.1016/j.stem.2012.11.011. PubMed 23246482.
Backbone
  Vector backbone: pCRII-TOPO
  Backbone manufacturer: Invitrogen
  Backbone size w/o insert (bp): 3973
  Vector type: Bacterial Cloning
Growth in bacteria
  Bacterial resistance: Ampicillin and Kanamycin, 100 & 50 μg/mL
  Growth temperature: 37°C
  Growth strain: Top10
  Copy number: High Copy
Gene/Insert
  Gene/Insert name: I-GGGC
  Species: Synthetic
  Insert size (bp): 424
  Cloning method: TOPO Cloning
  Sequencing primers: 5′ T7; 3′ M13-rev
Terms and licenses: Academic/Nonprofit Terms; Industry Terms: Not Available to Industry
How to cite: I-GGGC was a gift from Chad Cowan & Kiran Musunuru (Addgene plasmid # 43132 ; http://n2t.net/addgene:43132 ; RRID:Addgene_43132)
