[The description below was written by a language model from this plasmid's Addgene catalogue record.]
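Description:
I-GGGC is a bacterial cloning plasmid built on the commercial pCRII-TOPO backbone (about 4.0 kb without insert), carrying a 424 bp synthetic insert introduced by TOPO cloning. It is maintained as a high-copy plasmid in E. coli and is selectable with both ampicillin and kanamycin, in keeping with the dual resistance markers of this backbone. The insert lies between the T7 and M13-reverse priming sites, which are the listed sequencing primers for checking it. No feature table accompanies the record, so the positions of the origin, resistance genes and flanking elements are not documented here.

The record does not describe the insert beyond its name, synthetic origin and size. The associated publication reports a TALEN genome-editing system for generating human stem cell-based disease models, so the plasmid is evidently one component of that assembly toolkit. The name suggests a module of pre-assembled TAL effector repeats recognising the four-base sequence GGGC, with the "I" prefix probably marking its position in an ordered array; a 424 bp insert is roughly the length expected for four TALE repeats. This reading is an inference from the name and context and is not stated in the catalogue fields.

As a cloning-only vector, it has no recorded promoter intended to express the insert in mammalian cells and no nuclease domain. It would serve as a storage and source plasmid from which the repeat module is taken and combined with other library modules to build full-length TALEN DNA-binding domains in a separate expression vector. Distribution is limited to academic and nonprofit users.
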