>Addgene plasmid #43132 | I-GGGC | depositor partial sequence | sequence record 58397 | I-GGGC sequence 424 bps
CGTCTCCTGACCCCAGAGCAGGTCGTGGCAATCGCGAGCAATAACGGCGGAAAACAGGCTTTGGAAACGG
TGCAGAGGCTCCTTCCAGTGCTGTGCCAAGCGCACGGACTCACCCCAGAGCAGGTCGTGGCAATCGCGAG
CAATAACGGCGGAAAACAGGCTTTGGAAACGGTGCAGAGGCTCCTTCCAGTGCTGTGCCAAGCGCACGGC
CTCACCCCAGAGCAGGTCGTGGCAATCGCGAGCAATAACGGCGGAAAACAGGCTTTGGAAACGGTGCAGA
GGCTCCTTCCAGTGCTGTGCCAAGCGCACGGATTAACCCCAGAGCAGGTCGTGGCGATCGCAAGCCACGA
CGGAGGAAAGCAAGCCTTGGAAACAGTACAGAGGCTGTTGCCTGTGCTGTGCCAAGCGCACGGCTTAAGA
GACG
