>Addgene plasmid #43132 | I-GGGC | addgene partial sequence | sequence record 60289 | M13-F20 5'-TGTAAAACGACGGCCAGT-3'
CTATAGGGCGAATTGGGCCCTCTAGATGCATGCTCGAGCGGCCGCCAGTGTGATGGATATCTGCAGAATT
CGCCCTTATATAGATGCCGTCCTAGCGCGTCTCCTGACCCCAGAGCAGGTCGTGGCAATCGCGAGCAATA
ACGGCGGAAAACAGGCTTTGGAAACGGTGCAGAGGCTCCTTCCAGTGCTGTGCCAAGCGCACGGACTCAC
CCCAGAGCAGGTCGTGGCAATCGCGAGCAATAACGGCGGAAAACAGGCTTTGGAAACGGTGCAGAGGCTC
CTTCCAGTGCTGTGCCAAGCGCACGGCCTCACCCCAGAGCAGGTCGTGGCAATCGCGAGCAATAACGGCG
GAAAACAGGCTTTGGAAACGGTGCAGAGGCTCCTTCCAGTGCTGTGCCAAGCGCACGGATTAACCCCAGA
GCAGGTCGTGGCGATCGCAAGCCACGACGGAGGAAAGCAAGCCTTGGAAACAGTACAGAGGCTGTTGCCT
GTGCTGTGCCAAGCGCACGGCTTAAGAGACGTGGGCACAGGAAAGATACTTAAGGGCGAATTCCAGCACA
CTGGCGGCCGTTACTAGTGGATCCGAGCTCGGTACCAAGCTTGGCGTAATCATGGTCATAGCTGTTTCCT
GTGTGAAATTGTTATCCGCTCACAATTCCACACAACATACGAGCCGGAAGCATAAAGTGTAAAGCCTGGG
GTGCCTAATGAGTGAGCTAACTCACATTAATTGCGTTGCGCTCACTGCCCGCTTTCCAGTCGGGAAACCT
GTCGTGCCAGCTGCATTAATGAATCGGCCAACGCGCGGGGAGAGGCGGTTTGCGTATTGGGCGCTCTTCC
GCTTCCTCGCTCACTGACTCGCTGCGCTCGGTCGTTCGGCTGCGGCGAGCGGTATCAGCTCACTCAAAGG
CGG
